Addgene plasmid #52160: pChlr-5SE
Purpose: Encodes module 5 with amino acids 12S-16E for recognition of nt 4G
Depositing lab: Huimin Zhao. Depositing organization: University of Illinois at Urbana-Champaign. Publication: Modular assembly of designer PUF proteins for specific post-transcriptional regulation of endogenous RNA. Abil Z, Denard CA, Zhao H. J Biol Eng. 2014 Mar 1;8(1):7. 10.1186/1754-1611-8-7 PubMed 24581042.
Backbone
  Vector backbone: pChlr-pNEB193
  Backbone manufacturer: New England Biolabs
  Backbone size w/o insert (bp): 2280
  Total vector size (bp): 2340
  Modifications to backbone: Replaced the original ampicillin resistance gene Bla with the chloramphenicol resistance gene Cam from pACYC (New England Biolabs) using the Gibson Assembly method.
  Vector type: Bacterial Expression
Growth in bacteria
  Bacterial resistance: Chloramphenicol, 25 μg/mL
  Growth temperature: 37°C
  Growth strain: Top10
  Copy number: High Copy
Gene/Insert
  Gene/Insert name: Pumilio homology domain amino acids 169-204 (alt name: PUM-HD module 5)
  Species: H. sapiens (human)
  Insert size (bp): 36
  Mutation: Changed 12C to 12S and 16Q to 16E in Module 5
  GenBank ID: D43951
  Entrez Gene: PUM1 (a.k.a. HSPUM, NEDMSF, PUMH, PUMH1, PUML1, SCA47)
  Cloning method: Unknown
  Sequencing primers: 5′ M13 For; 3′ M13 Rev
Terms and licenses: Academic/Nonprofit Terms; Industry Terms: Not Available to Industry
How to cite: pChlr-5SE was a gift from Huimin Zhao (Addgene plasmid # 52160 ; http://n2t.net/addgene:52160 ; RRID:Addgene_52160)
