[The description below was written by a language model from this plasmid's Addgene catalogue record.]
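Description:
pChlr-5SE is a small, high-copy bacterial plasmid of about 2.3 kb that serves as a storage vector for one building block of a modular designer PUF protein assembly system. Its backbone, pChlr-pNEB193, is a derivative of the pNEB193 cloning vector in which the original ampicillin resistance gene (bla) was replaced by the chloramphenicol resistance gene from pACYC using Gibson assembly. The plasmid is therefore maintained in E. coli under chloramphenicol selection. The record lists M13 forward and reverse primers for sequencing across the insert. It does not give a feature table, so the origin of replication and any promoter flanking the insert are not explicitly stated. Although catalogued as a bacterial expression vector, its described role is to carry a module rather than to produce a full-length protein.

The insert is a short fragment of the human PUM1 Pumilio homology domain (PUM-HD), covering amino acids 169-204 of that domain and corresponding to repeat module 5. The insert size is recorded as 36, which matches the number of residues spanned rather than the expected nucleotide length, so this figure should be treated cautiously. Two substitutions have been introduced at the RNA-contacting positions of the repeat, cysteine to serine at position 12 and glutamine to glutamate at position 16. This serine/glutamate combination redirects the module to recognise guanine at position 4 of the target RNA.

In PUF proteins each repeat contacts a single RNA base, so libraries of such variant modules can be combined to build PUM-HD scaffolds with custom sequence specificity. According to the associated work, these assembled proteins are intended for specific post-transcriptional regulation of endogenous RNAs.
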