>Addgene plasmid #52160 | pChlr-5SE | depositor partial sequence | sequence record 80768 | M13F(-40)
CAGGTATTTGCCTTATCCACACATCCTTATGGCTCCCGAGTGATTGAGAGAATCCTGGAGCACTGTCTCC
CTGACCAGACACTCCCTATTTTAGAGGAGCTTCACCAGCACAAGAGACCAAGCTTGGCGTAATCATGGTC
ATAGCTGTTTCCTGTGTGAAATTGTTATCCGCTCACAATTCCACACAACATACGAGCCGGAAGCATAAAG
TGTAAAGCCTGGGGTGCCTAATGAGTGAGCTAACTCACATTAATTGCGTTGCGCTCA
