>Addgene plasmid #52160 | pChlr-5SE | addgene partial sequence | sequence record 89951 | M13pUC-Fwd 5'-CCCAGTCACGACGTTGTAAAACG-3'
TCGAGCTCGGTCTCACAGGTATTTGCCTTATCCACACATCCTTATGGCTCCCGAGTGATTGAGAGAATCC
TGGAGCACTGTCTCCCTGACCAGACACTCCCTATTTTAGAGGAGCTTCACCAGCACAAGAGACCAAGCTT
GGCGTAATCATGGTCATAGCTGTTTCCTGTGTGAAATTGTTATCCGCTCACAATTCCACACAACATACGA
GCCGGAAGCATAAAGTGTAAAGCCTGGGGTGCCTAATGAGTGAGCTAACTCACATTAATTGCGTTGCGCT
CACTGCCCGCTTTCCAGTCGGGAAACCTGTCGTGCCAGCTGCATTAATGAATCGGCCAACGCGCGGGGAG
AGGCGGTTTGCGTATTGGGCGCTCTTCCGCTTCCTCGCTCACTGACTCGCTGCGCTCGGTCGTTCGGCTG
CGGCGAGCGGTATCAGCTCACTCAAAGGCGGTAATACGGTTATCCACAGAATCAGGGGATAACGCAGGAA
AGAACATGTGAGCAAAAGGCCAGCAAAAGGCCAGGAACCGTAAAAAGGCCGCGTTGCTGGCGTTTTTCCA
TAGGCTCCGCCCCCCTGACGAGCATCACAAAAATCGACGCTCAAGTCAGAGGTGGTGAAACCCGACAGGA
CTATAAAGATACCAGGCGTTTCCCCCTGGAAGCTCCCTCGTGCGCTCTCCTGTTCCGACCCTGCCGCTTA
CCGGATACCTGTCCGCCTTTCTCCCTTCGGGAAGCGTGGCGCTTTCTCATAGCTCACGCTGTAGGTATCT
CAGTTCGGTGTAGGTCGTTCGCTCCAAGCTGGGCTGTGTGCACGAACCC
